>Addgene plasmid #209219 | pCAG/ATP11B-HA | addgene full sequence | sequence record 412671 | Addgene NGS Result
ATTATTGAAGCATTTATCAGGGTTATTGTCTCATGAGCGGATACATATTTGAATGTATTTAGAAAAATAA
ACAAATAGGGGTTCCGCGCACATTTCCCCGAAAAGTGCCACCTGGGTCGAGCAGTGTGGTTTTCAAGAGG
AAGCAAAAAGCCTCTCCACCCAGGCCTGGAATGTTTCCACCCAATGTCGAGCAGTGTGGTTTTGCAAGAG
GAAGCAAAAAGCCTCTCCACCCAGGCCTGGAATGTTTCCACCCAATGTCGAGCAAACCCCGCCCAGCGTC
TTGTCATTGGCGAATTAATTCGAACACGCAGATGCAGTCGGGGCGGCGCGGTCCCAGGTCCACTTCGCAT
ATTAAGGTGACGCGTGTGGCCTCGAACACCGAGCGACCCTGCAGCCAATATGGGATCGGCCATTGAACAA
GATGGATTGCACGCAGGTTCTCCGGCCGCTTGGGTGGAGAGGCTATTCGGCTATGACTGGGCACAACAGA
CAATCGGCTGCTCTGATGCCGCCGTGTTCCGGCTGTCAGCGCAGGGGCGCCCGGTTCTTTTTGTCAAGAC
CGACCTGTCCGGTGCCCTGAATGAACTGCAGGACGAGGCAGCGCGGCTATCGTGGCTGGCCACGACGGGC
GTTCCTTGCGCAGCTGTGCTCGACGTTGTCACTGAAGCGGGAAGGGACTGGCTGCTATTGGGCGAAGTGC
CGGGGCAGGATCTCCTGTCATCTCACCTTGCTCCTGCCGAGAAAGTATCCATCATGGCTGATGCAATGCG
GCGGCTGCATACGCTTGATCCGGCTACCTGCCCATTCGACCACCAAGCGAAACATCGCATCGAGCGAGCA
CGTACTCGGATGGAAGCCGGTCTTGTCGATCAGGATGATCTGGACGAAGAGCATCAGGGGCTCGCGCCAG
CCGAACTGTTCGCCAGGCTCAAGGCGCGCATGCCCGACGGCGATGATCTCGTCGTGACCCATGGCGATGC
CTGCTTGCCGAATATCATGGTGGAAAATGGCCGCTTTTCTGGATTCATCGACTGTGGCCGGCTGGGTGTG
GCGGACCGCTATCAGGACATAGCGTTGGCTACCCGTGATATTGCTGAAGAGCTTGGCGGCGAATGGGCTG
ACCGCTTCCTCGTGCTTTACGGTATCGCCGCTCCCGATTCGCAGCGCATCGCCTTCTATCGCCTTCTTGA
CGAGTTCTTCTGAGGGGATCGGCAATAAAAAGACAGAATAAAACGCACGGGTGTTGGGTCGTTTGTTCGG
ATCCGTCGACATTGATTATTGACTAGTTATTAATAGTAATCAATTACGGGGTCATTAGTTCATAGCCCAT
ATATGGAGTTCCGCGTTACATAACTTACGGTAAATGGCCCGCCTGGCTGACCGCCCAACGACCCCCGCCC
ATTGACGTCAATAATGACGTATGTTCCCATAGTAACGCCAATAGGGACTTTCCATTGACGTCAATGGGTG
GAGTATTTACGGTAAACTGCCCACTTGGCAGTACATCAAGTGTATCATATGCCAAGTACGCCCCCTATTG
ACGTCAATGACGGTAAATGGCCCGCCTGGCATTATGCCCAGTACATGACCTTATGGGACTTTCCTACTTG
GCAGCAGGTCTCGGTGTGAAGCTCCCCTTGCTCTGCTCGCGGTCGCCCCCCCCCTCTTCCCCCCCCCCCC
CCCCCCCCCCCCCCCTCCCCTCCCTTTGTTTTTTTTTTTTTTGTTTTTGGTGGGGGGGGGGGGGGGGGGG
GGGGGGGGGGGGGGGGGGGGGGGGGCGGGGGGGGGCGGGGCGGGGCGAGGGGCGGGGCGGGGCGAGGCGG
AGAGGTGCGGCGGCAGCCAATCAGAGCGGCGCGCTCCGAAAGTTTCCTTTTATGGCGAGGCGGCGGCGGC
GGCGGCCCTATAAAAAGCGAAGCGCGCGGCGGGCGGGAGTCGCTGCGCGCTGCCTTCGCCCCGTGCCCCG
CTCCGCCGCCGCCTCGCGCCGCCCGCCCCGGCTCTGACTGACCGCGTTACTCCCACAGGTGAGCGGGCGG
GACGGCCCTTCTCCTCCGGGCTGTAATTAGCGCTTGGTTTAATGACGGCTTGTTTCTTTTCTGTGGCTGC
GTGAAAGCCTTGAGGGGCTCCGGGAGGGCCCTTTGTGCGGGGGGAGCGGCTCGGGGGGTGCGTGCGTGTG
TGTGTGCGTGGGGAGCGCCGCGTGCGGCTCCGCGCTGCCCGGCGGCTGTGAGCGCTGCGGGCGCGGCGCG
GGGCTTTGTGCGCTCCGCAGTGTGCGCGAGGGGAGCGCGGCCGGGGGCGGTGCCCCGCGGTGCGGGGGGG
GCTGCGAGGGGAACAAAGGCTGCGTGCGGGGTGTGTGCGTGGGGGGGTGAGCAGGGGGTGTGGGCGCGTC
GGTCGGGCTGCAACCCCCCCTGCACCCCCCTCCCCGAGTTGCTGAGCACGGCCCGGCTTCGGGTGCGGGG
CTCCGTACGGGGCGTGGCGCGGGGCTCGCCGTGCCGGGCGGGGGGTGGCGGCAGGTGGGGGTGCCGGGCG
GGGCGGGGCCGCCTCGGGCCGGGGAGGGCTCGGGGGAGGGGCGCGGCGGCCCCCGGAGCGCCGGCGGCTG
TCGAGGCGCGGCGAGCCGCAGCCATTGCCTTTTATGGTAATCGTGCGAGAGGGCGCAGGGACTTCCTTTG
TCCCAAATCTGTGCGGAGCCGAAATCTGGGAGGCGCCGCCGCACCCCCTCTAGCGGGCGCGGGGCGAAGC
GGTGCGGCGCCGGCAGGAAGGAAATGGGCGGGGAGGGCCTTCGTGCGTCGCCGCGCCGCCGTCCCCTTCT
CCCTCTCCAGCCTCGGGGCTGTCCGCGGGGGGACGGCTGCCTTCGGGGGGGACGGGGCAGGGCGGGGTTC
GGCTTCTGGCGTGTGACCGGCGGCTCTAGAGCCTCTGCTAACCATGTTCATGCCTTCTTCTTTTTCCTAC
AGCTCCTGGGCAACGTGCTGGTTATTGTGCTGTCTCATCATTTTGGCAAAGAATTTGCTAGCGAGCTCGC
GGCCGCAGATCTCTAGTTAAGCTATCAACAAGTTTGTACAAAAAAGCAGGCTCTTTAAAGGAACCAATTC
AGTCGACTGGATCTACCATGTGGCGCTGGATCCGGCAGCAGCTGGGTTTTGACCCACCACATCAGAGTGA
CACAAGAACCATCTACGTAGCCAACAGGTTTCCTCAGAATGGCCTTTACACACCTCAGAAATTTATAGAT
AACAGGATCATTTCATCTAAGTACACTGTGTGGAATTTTGTTCCAAAAAATTTATTTGAACAGTTCAGAA
GAGTGGCAAACTTTTATTTTCTTATTATATTTTTGGTTCAGCTTATGATTGATACACCTACCAGTCCAGT
TACCAGTGGACTTCCATTATTCTTTGTGATAACAGTAACTGCCATAAAGCAGGGATATGAAGATTGGTTA
CGGCATAACTCAGATAATGAAGTAAATGGAGCTCCTGTTTATGTTGTTCGAAGTGGTGGCCTTGTAAAAA
CTAGATCAAAAAACATTCGGGTGGGTGATATTGTTCGAATAGCCAAAGATGAAATTTTTCCTGCAGACTT
GGTGCTTCTGTCCTCAGATCGACTGGATGGTTCCTGTCACGTTACAACTGCTAGTTTGGACGGAGAAACT
AACCTGAAGACACATGTGGCAGTTCCAGAAACAGCATTATTACAAACAGTTGCCAATTTGGACACTCTAG
TAGCTGTAATAGAATGCCAGCAACCAGAAGCAGACTTATACAGATTCATGGGACGAATGATCATAACCCA
ACAAATGGAAGAAATTGTAAGACCTCTGGGGCCGGAGAGTCTCCTGCTTCGTGGAGCCAGATTAAAAAAC
ACAAAAGAAATTTTTGGTGTTGCGGTATACACTGGAATGGAAACTAAGATGGCATTAAATTACAAGAGCA
AATCACAGAAACGATCTGCAGTAGAAAAGTCAATGAATACATTTTTGATAATTTATCTAGTAATTCTTAT
ATCTGAAGCTGTCATCAGCACTATCTTGAAGTATACATGGCAAGCTGAAGAAAAATGGGATGAACCTTGG
TATAACCAAAAAACAGAACATCAAAGAAATAGCAGTAAGATTCTGAGATTTATTTCAGACTTCCTTGCTT
TTTTGGTTCTCTACAATTTCATCATTCCAATTTCATTATATGTGACAGTCGAAATGCAGAAATTTCTTGG
ATCGTTTTTTATTGGCTGGGATCTTGATCTGTATCATGAAGAATCAGATCAGAAAGCTCAAGTCAATACT
TCCGATCTGAATGAAGAGCTTGGACAGGTAGAGTACGTGTTTACAGATAAAACTGGTACACTGACAGAAA
ATGAGATGCAGTTTCGGGAATGTTCAATTAATGGCATGAAATACCAAGAAATTAATGGTAGACTTGTACC
CGAAGGACCAACACCAGACTCTTCAGAAGGAAACTTATCTTATCTTAGTAGTTTATCCCATCTTAACAAC
TTATCCCATCTTACAACCAGTTCCTCTTTCAGAACCAGTCCTGAAAATGAAACTGAACTAATTAAAGAAC
ATGATCTCTTCTTTAAAGCAGTCAGTCTCTGTCACACTGTACAGATTAGCAATGTTCAAACTGACTGCAC
TGGTGATGGTCCCTGGCAATCCAACCTGGCACCATCGCAGTTGGAGTACTATGCATCTTCACCAGATGAA
AAGGCTCTAGTAGAAGCTGCAGCAAGGATTGGTATTGTGTTTATTGGCAATTCTGAAGAAACTATGGAGG
TTAAAACTCTTGGAAAACTGGAACGGTACAAACTGCTTCATATTCTGGAATTTGATTCAGATCGTAGGAG
AATGAGTGTAATTGTTCAGGCACCTTCAGGTGAGAAGTTATTATTTGCTAAAGGAGCTGAGTCATCAATT
CTCCCTAAATGTATAGGTGGAGAAATAGAAAAAACCAGAATTCATGTAGATGAATTTGCTTTGAAAGGGC
TAAGAACTCTGTGTATAGCATATAGAAAATTTACATCAAAAGAGTATGAGGAAATAGATAAACGCATATT
TGAAGCCAGGACTGCCTTGCAGCAGCGGGAAGAGAAATTGGCAGCTGTTTTCCAGTTCATAGAGAAAGAC
CTGATATTACTTGGAGCCACAGCAGTAGAAGACAGACTACAAGATAAAGTTCGAGAAACTATTGAAGCAT
TGAGAATGGCTGGTATCAAAGTATGGGTACTTACTGGGGATAAACATGAAACAGCTGTTAGTGTGAGTTT
ATCATGTGGCCATTTTCATAGAACCATGAACATCCTTGAACTTATAAACCAGAAATCAGACAGCGAGTGT
GCTGAACAATTGAGGCAGCTTGCCAGAAGAATTACAGAGGATCATGTGATTCAGCATGGGCTGGTAGTGG
ATGGGACCAGCCTATCTCTTGCACTCAGGGAGCATGAAAAACTATTTATGGAAGTTTGCAGAAATTGTTC
AGCTGTATTATGCTGTCGTATGGCTCCACTGCAGAAAGCAAAAGTAATAAGACTAATAAAAATATCACCT
GAGAAACCTATAACATTGGCTGTTGGTGATGGTGCTAATGACGTAAGCATGATACAAGAAGCCCATGTTG
GCATAGGAATCATGGGTAAAGAAGGAAGACAGGCTGCAAGAAACAGTGACTATGCAATAGCCAGATTTAA
GTTCCTCTCCAAATTGCTTTTTGTTCATGGTCATTTTTATTATATTAGAATAGCTACCCTTGTACAGTAT
TTTTTTTATAAGAATGTGTGCTTTATCACACCCCAGTTTTTATATCAGTTCTACTGTTTGTTTTCTCAGC
AAACATTGTATGACAGCGTGTACCTGACTTTATACAATATTTGTTTTACTTCCCTACCTATTCTGATATA
TAGTCTTTTGGAACAGCATGTAGACCCTCATGTGTTACAAAATAAGCCCACCCTTTATCGAGACATTAGT
AAAAACCGCCTCTTAAGTATTAAAACATTTCTTTATTGGACCATCCTGGGCTTCAGTCATGCCTTTATTT
TCTTTTTTGGATCCTATTTACTAATAGGGAAAGATACATCTCTGCTTGGAAATGGCCAGATGTTTGGAAA
CTGGACATTTGGCACTTTGGTCTTCACAGTCATGGTTATTACAGTCACAGTAAAGATGGCTCTGGAAACT
CATTTTTGGACTTGGATCAACCATCTCGTTACCTGGGGATCTATTATATTTTATTTTGTATTTTCCTTGT
TTTATGGAGGGATTCTCTGGCCATTTTTGGGCTCCCAGAATATGTATTTTGTGTTTATTCAGCTCCTGTC
AAGTGGTTCTGCTTGGTTTGCCATAATCCTCATGGTTGTTACATGTCTATTTCTTGATATCATAAAGAAG
GTCTTTGACCGACACCTCCACCCTACAAGTACTGAAAAGGCACAGCTTACTGAAACAAATGCAGGTATCA
AGTGCTTGGACTCCATGTGCTGTTTCCCGGAAGGAGAAGCAGCGTGTGCATCTGTTGGAAGAATGCTGGA
ACGAGTTATAGGAAGATGTAGTCCAACCCACATCAGCAGATCATGGAGTGCATCGGATCCTTTCTATACC
AACGACAGGAGCATCTTGACTCTCTCCACAATGGACTCATCTACTTGCTCGAGATATCTAGACCCAGCTT
TCTTGTACAAAGTGGTTGATCTAGAGGGCCCGCGGTTCGAACTCGAGGTACCGAATTCGTACCCATACGA
CGTCCCAGACTACGCTTAATTCACTCCTCAGGTGCAGGCTGCCTATCAGAAGGTGGTGGCTGGTGTGGCC
AATGCCCTGGCTCACAAATACCACTGAGATCGATCTTTTTCCCTCTGCCAAAAATTATGGGGACATCATG
AAGCCCCTTGAGCATCTGACTTCTGGCTAATAAAGGAAATTTATTTTCATTGCAATAGTGTGTTGGAATT
TTTTGTGTCTCTCACTCGGAAGGACATATGGGAGGGCAAATCATTTAAAACATCAGAATGAGTATTTGGT
TTAGAGTTTGGCAACATATGCCCATATGCTGGCTGCCATGAACAAAGGTTGGCTATAAAGAGGTCATCAG
TATATGAAACAGCCCCCTGCTGTCCATTCCTTATTCCATAGAAAAGCCTTGACTTGAGGTTAGATTTTTT
TTATATTTTGTTTTGTGTTATTTTTTTCTTTAACATCCCTAAAATTTTCCTTACATGTTTTACTAGCCAG
ATTTTTCCTCCTCTCCTGACTACTCCCAGTCATAGCTGTCCCTCTTCTCTTATGGAGATCCCTCGACCTG
CAGCCCAAGCTTGGCGTAATCATGGTCATAGCTGTTTCCTGTGTGAAATTGTTATCCGCTCACAATTCCA
CACAACATACGAGCCGGAAGCATAAAGTGTAAAGCCTGGGGTGCCTAATGAGTGAGCTAACTCACATTAA
TTGCGTTGCGCTCACTGCCCGCTTTCCAGTCGGGAAACCTGTCGTGCCAGCGGATCCGCATCTCAATTAG
TCAGCAACCATAGTCCCGCCCCTAACTCCGCCCATCCCGCCCCTAACTCCGCCCAGTTCCGCCCATTCTC
CGCCCCATGGCTGACTAATTTTTTTTATTTATGCAGAGGCCGAGGCCGCCTCGGCCTCTGAGCTATTCCA
GAAGTAGTGAGGAGGCTTTTTTGGAGGCCTAGGCTTTTGCAAAAAGCTAACTTGTTTATTGCAGCTTATA
ATGGTTACAAATAAAGCAATAGCATCACAAATTTCACAAATAAAGCATTTTTTTCACTGCATTCTAGTTG
TGGTTTGTCCAAACTCATCAATGTATCTTATCATGTCTGGATCCGCTGCATTAATGAATCGGCCAACGCG
CGGGGAGAGGCGGTTTGCGTATTGGGCGCTCTTCCGCTTCCTCGCTCACTGACTCGCTGCGCTCGGTCGT
TCGGCTGCGGCGAGCGGTATCAGCTCACTCAAAGGCGGTAATACGGTTATCCACAGAATCAGGGGATAAC
GCAGGAAAGAACATGTGAGCAAAAGGCCAGCAAAAGGCCAGGAACCGTAAAAAGGCCGCGTTGCTGGCGT
TTTTCCATAGGCTCCGCCCCCCTGACGAGCATCACAAAAATCGACGCTCAAGTCAGAGGTGGCGAAACCC
GACAGGACTATAAAGATACCAGGCGTTTCCCCCTGGAAGCTCCCTCGTGCGCTCTCCTGTTCCGACCCTG
CCGCTTACCGGATACCTGTCCGCCTTTCTCCCTTCGGGAAGCGTGGCGCTTTCTCATAGCTCACGCTGTA
GGTATCTCAGTTCGGTGTAGGTCGTTCGCTCCAAGCTGGGCTGTGTGCACGAACCCCCCGTTCAGCCCGA
CCGCTGCGCCTTATCCGGTAACTATCGTCTTGAGTCCAACCCGGTAAGACACGACTTATCGCCACTGGCA
GCAGCCACTGGTAACAGGATTAGCAGAGCGAGGTATGTAGGCGGTGCTACAGAGTTCTTGAAGTGGTGGC
CTAACTACGGCTACACTAGAAGAACAGTATTTGGTATCTGCGCTCTGCTGAAGCCAGTTACCTTCGGAAA
AAGAGTTGGTAGCTCTTGATCCGGCAAACAAACCACCGCTGGTAGCGGTGGTTTTTTTGTTTGCAAGCAG
CAGATTACGCGCAGAAAAAAAGGATCTCAAGAAGATCCTTTGATCTTTTCTACGGGGTCTGACGCTCAGT
GGAACGAAAACTCACGTTAAGGGATTTTGGTCATGAGATTATCAAAAAGGATCTTCACCTAGATCCTTTT
AAATTAAAAATGAAGTTTTAAATCAATCTAAAGTATATATGAGTAAACTTGGTCTGACAGTTACCAATGC
TTAATCAGTGAGGCACCTATCTCAGCGATCTGTCTATTTCGTTCATCCATAGTTGCCTGACTCCCCGTCG
TGTAGATAACTACGATACGGGAGGGCTTACCATCTGGCCCCAGTGCTGCAATGATACCGCGAGACCCACG
CTCACCGGCTCCAGATTTATCAGCAATAAACCAGCCAGCCGGAAGGGCCGAGCGCAGAAGTGGTCCTGCA
ACTTTATCCGCCTCCATCCAGTCTATTAATTGTTGCCGGGAAGCTAGAGTAAGTAGTTCGCCAGTTAATA
GTTTGCGCAACGTTGTTGCCATTGCTACAGGCATCGTGGTGTCACGCTCGTCGTTTGGTATGGCTTCATT
CAGCTCCGGTTCCCAACGATCAAGGCGAGTTACATGATCCCCCATGTTGTGCAAAAAAGCGGTTAGCTCC
TTCGGTCCTCCGATCGTTGTCAGAAGTAAGTTGGCCGCAGTGTTATCACTCATGGTTATGGCAGCACTGC
ATAATTCTCTTACTGTCATGCCATCCGTAAGATGCTTTTCTGTGACTGGTGAGTACTCAACCAAGTCATT
CTGAGAATAGTGTATGCGGCGACCGAGTTGCTCTTGCCCGGCGTCAATACGGGATAATACCGCGCCACAT
AGCAGAACTTTAAAAGTGCTCATCATTGGAAAACGTTCTTCGGGGCGAAAACTCTCAAGGATCTTACCGC
TGTTGAGATCCAGTTCGATGTAACCCACTCGTGCACCCAACTGATCTTCAGCATCTTTTACTTTCACCAG
CGTTTCTGGGTGAGCAAAAACAGGAAGGCAAAATGCCGCAAAAAAGGGAATAAGGGCGACACGGAAATGT
TGAATACTCATACTCTTCCTTTTTCAAT
Features (pLannotate 1.2.2; 24 found; start..end, strand, type, name):
    263..395     +  promoter       HSV TK promoter (fragment): herpes simplex virus thymidine kinase promoter
    400..1203    +  CDS            NeoR/KanR: aminoglycoside phosphotransferase from Tn5; aph(3')-II (or nptII); confers resistance to neomycin, kanamycin, and G418 (Geneticin®)
   1210..1258    +  polyA_signal   HSV TK poly(A) signal: herpes simplex virus thymidine kinase polyadenylation signal (Cole and Stacy, 1985)
   1268..1614    +  enhancer       CMV enhancer (fragment): human cytomegalovirus immediate early enhancer
   1674..1695    -  promoter       chicken β-actin promoter (fragment): No description available
   1748..1925    +  promoter       chicken β-actin promoter (fragment): No description available
   1926..2942    +  intron         chimeric intron: chimera between introns from chicken β-actin and rabbit β-globin
   2946..3044    +  CDS            HBB (fragment): HBB_COLGU - Experimental evidence at transcript level: Swiss-Prot protein existence level 2. Involved in oxygen transport from the lung to the various peripheral tissues. From Colobus guereza (Mantled guereza) (Eastern black-and-white colobus monkey).
   3038..3062    +  protein_bind   attB1: mutant version of attB; recombination site for the Gateway® BP reaction BP Clonase™
   3098..6628    +  CDS            ATP11B: AT11B_HUMAN - Also known as ATPIF, ATPIR, KIAA0956. Experimental evidence at protein level: Swiss-Prot protein existence level 1. Catalytic component of a P4-ATPase flippase complex which catalyzes the hydrolysis of ATP coupled to the transport of aminophospholipids, phosphatidylserines (PS) and phosphatidylethanolamines (PE), from the outer to the inner leaflet of intracellular membranes (PubMed:30018401). May contribute to the maintenance of membrane lipid asymmetry in endosome compartment (PubMed:30018401). From Homo sapiens (Human).
   6642..6666    -  protein_bind   attB2: mutant version of attB; recombination site for the Gateway® BP reaction BP Clonase™
   6740..6814    +  CDS            HBB (fragment): HBB_PONPY - Experimental evidence at transcript level: Swiss-Prot protein existence level 2. Involved in oxygen transport from the lung to the various peripheral tissues. From Pongo pygmaeus (Bornean orangutan).
   6889..6944    +  polyA_signal   β-globin poly(A) signal: rabbit β-globin polyadenylation signal (Gil and Proudfoot, 1987)
   7329..7345    -  protein_bind   lac operator: The lac repressor binds to the lac operator to inhibit transcription in E. coli. This inhibition can be relieved by adding lactose or isopropyl-β-D-thiogalactopyranoside (IPTG). lac repressor encoded by lacI
   7353..7383    -  promoter       lac promoter: promoter for the E. coli lac operon
   7398..7419    -  protein_bind   CAP binding site: CAP binding activates transcription in the presence of cAMP. E. coli catabolite activator protein
   7432..7471    -  CDS            lacI (fragment): lac repressor; lacI; The lac repressor binds to the lac operator to inhibit transcription in E. coli. This inhibition can be relieved by adding lactose or isopropyl-β-D-thiogalactopyranoside (IPTG).
   7478..7500    +  promoter       SV40 promoter (fragment): SV40 enhancer and early promoter
   7524..7659    +  rep_origin     SV40 ori: SV40 origin of replication
   7679..7813    +  polyA_signal   SV40 poly(A) signal: SV40 polyadenylation signal
   7815..7869    -  CDS            lacI (fragment): lac repressor; lacI; The lac repressor binds to the lac operator to inhibit transcription in E. coli. This inhibition can be relieved by adding lactose or isopropyl-β-D-thiogalactopyranoside (IPTG).
   8052..8640    -  rep_origin     ori: high-copy-number ColE1/pMB1/pBR322/pUC origin of replication
   8811..9671    -  CDS            AmpR: β-lactamase; bla; confers resistance to ampicillin, carbenicillin, and related antibiotics
   9672..88      -  promoter       AmpR promoter (across the origin): bla
