[The description below was written by a language model from this plasmid's Addgene catalogue record and pLannotate feature annotations shown in this document.]
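Description:
pCAG/ATP11B-HA is a mammalian expression plasmid of about 9.7 kb built on the pCAG backbone, carrying the human ATP11B coding sequence with a C-terminal HA epitope tag. It is maintained in E. coli through a high-copy ColE1/pUC-type origin and selected with ampicillin via the β-lactamase gene. A separate cassette, consisting of an HSV thymidine kinase promoter fragment, the Tn5 aminoglycoside phosphotransferase gene (NeoR/KanR) and the HSV TK polyadenylation signal, should allow G418 selection of transfected mammalian cells. An SV40 origin is also present, which permits episomal replication in cells expressing large T antigen.

Expression of the insert is driven by the composite CAG promoter: CMV immediate-early enhancer, chicken β-actin promoter and a chimeric chicken β-actin/rabbit β-globin intron, giving strong, broadly active transcription. The transcript is terminated by the rabbit β-globin poly(A) signal; the short "HBB" fragments flagged on either side of the insert are most likely β-globin sequences belonging to this backbone rather than expressed coding regions. ATP11B is flanked by attB1 and attB2 sites, consistent with its introduction by Gateway recombination. The HA tag is recorded in the catalogue entry but is not annotated separately in the feature table.

ATP11B encodes the catalytic subunit of a P4-ATPase flippase that moves aminophospholipids such as phosphatidylserine and phosphatidylethanolamine across intracellular membranes. The plasmid is intended for expressing and detecting the tagged protein in mammalian cells, for example in localisation studies. The depositor notes that co-transfection with a companion plasmid is needed for correct cellular localisation of the encoded protein; the record does not state what that companion encodes.
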