Addgene plasmid #209219: pCAG/ATP11B-HA
Purpose: Mammalian expression of ATP11B
Depositing lab: Hye-Won Shin. Depositing organization: Kyoto University, Graduate School of Pharmaceutical Sciences. Publication: ATP9B, a P4-ATPase (a putative aminophospholipid translocase), localizes to the trans-Golgi network in a CDC50 protein-independent manner. Takatsu H, Baba K, Shima T, Umino H, Kato U, Umeda M, Nakayama K, Shin HW. J Biol Chem. 2011 Nov 4;286(44):38159-38167. doi: 10.1074/jbc.M111.281006. Epub 2011 Sep 13. PubMed 21914794.
Backbone
  Vector backbone: pCAG
  Vector type: Mammalian Expression
Growth in bacteria
  Bacterial resistance: Ampicillin, 100 μg/mL
  Growth temperature: 37°C
  Growth strain: DH5alpha
  Copy number: High Copy
Gene/Insert
  Gene/Insert name: ATP11B
  Species: H. sapiens (human)
  Entrez Gene: ATP11B (a.k.a. ATPIF, ATPIR)
  Tag / fusion protein: HA (C terminal on insert)
  Cloning method: Gateway Cloning
Terms and licenses: Academic/Nonprofit Terms; Industry Terms: Not Available to Industry
Depositor comments: The plasmid requires co-transfection with Addgene Plasmid 209223 to ensure the cellular localization of the encoded protein (Takatsu et al., 2011, JBC).
How to cite: pCAG/ATP11B-HA was a gift from Hye-Won Shin (Addgene plasmid # 209219 ; http://n2t.net/addgene:209219 ; RRID:Addgene_209219)
